>Addgene plasmid #75612 | RPS6KB1 gRNA (BRDN0001145729) | addgene full sequence | sequence record 184220 | Addgene Assembled Sequence
CCCGGGTGCAAAGATGGATAAAGTTTTAAACAGAGAGGAATCTTTGCAGCTAATGGACCTTCTAGGTCTT
GAAAGGAGTGGGAATTGGCTCCGGTGCCCGTCAGTGGGCAGAGCGCACATCGCCCACAGTCCCCGAGAAG
TTGGGGGGAGGGGTCGGCAATTGATCCGGTGCCTAGAGAAGGTGGCGCGGGGTAAACTGGGAAAGTGATG
TCGTGTACTGGCTCCGCCTTTTTCCCGAGGGTGGGGGAGAACCGTATATAAGTGCAGTAGTCGCCGTGAA
CGTTCTTTTTCGCAACGGGTTTGCCGCCAGAACACAGGTAAGTGCCGTGTGTGGTTCCCGCGGGCCTGGC
CTCTTTACGGGTTATGGCCCTTGCGTGCCTTGAATTACTTCCACCTGGCTGCAGTACGTGATTCTTGATC
CCGAGCTTCGGGTTGGAAGTGGGTGGGAGAGTTCGAGGCCTTGCGCTTAAGGAGCCCCTTCGCCTCGTGC
TTGAGTTGAGGCCTGGCCTGGGCGCTGGGGCCGCCGCGTGCGAATCTGGTGGCACCTTCGCGCCTGTCTC
GCTGCTTTCGATAAGTCTCTAGCCATTTAAAATTTTTGATGACCTGCTGCGACGCTTTTTTTCTGGCAAG
ATAGTCTTGTAAATGCGGGCCAAGATCTGCACACTGGTATTTCGGTTTTTGGGGCCGCGGGCGGCGACGG
GGCCCGTGCGTCCCAGCGCACATGTTCGGCGAGGCGGGGCCTGCGAGCGCGGCCACCGAGAATCGGACGG
GGGTAGTCTCAAGCTGGCCGGCCTGCTCTGGTGCCTGGCCTCGCGCCGCCGTGTATCGCCCCGCCCTGGG
CGGCAAGGCTGGCCCGGTCGGCACCAGTTGCGTGAGCGGAAAGATGGCCGCTTCCCGGCCCTGCTGCAGG
GAGCTCAAAATGGAGGACGCGGCGCTCGGGAGAGCGGGCGGGTGAGTCACCCACACAAAGGAAAAGGGCC
TTTCCGTCCTCAGCCGTCGCTTCATGTGACTCCACGGAGTACCGGGCGCCGTCCAGGCACCTCGATTAGT
TCTCGAGCTTTTGGAGTACGTCGTCTTTAGGTTGGGGGGAGGGGTTTTATGCGATGGAGTTTCCCCACAC
TGAGTGGGTGGAGACTGAAGTTAGGCCAGCTTGGCACTTGATGTAATTCTCCTTGGAATTTGCCCTTTTT
GAGTTTGGATCTTGGTTCATTCTCAAGCCTCAGACAGTGGTTCAAAGTTTTTTTCTTCCATTTCAGGTGT
CGTGACGTACGGCCACCATGACCGAGTACAAGCCCACGGTGCGCCTCGCCACCCGCGACGACGTCCCCAG
GGCCGTACGCACCCTCGCCGCCGCGTTCGCCGACTACCCCGCCACGCGCCACACCGTCGATCCGGACCGC
CACATCGAGCGGGTCACCGAGCTGCAAGAACTCTTCCTCACGCGCGTCGGGCTCGACATCGGCAAGGTGT
GGGTCGCGGACGACGGCGCCGCCGTGGCGGTCTGGACCACGCCGGAGAGCGTCGAAGCGGGGGCGGTGTT
CGCCGAGATCGGCCCGCGCATGGCCGAGTTGAGCGGTTCCCGGCTGGCCGCGCAGCAACAGATGGAAGGC
CTCCTGGCGCCGCACCGGCCCAAGGAGCCCGCGTGGTTCCTGGCCACCGTCGGAGTCTCGCCCGACCACC
AGGGCAAGGGTCTGGGCAGCGCCGTCGTGCTCCCCGGAGTGGAGGCGGCCGAGCGCGCCGGGGTGCCCGC
CTTCCTGGAGACCTCCGCGCCCCGCAACCTCCCCTTCTACGAGCGGCTCGGCTTCACCGTCACCGCCGAC
GTCGAGGTGCCCGAAGGACCGCGCACCTGGTGCATGACCCGCAAGCCCGGTGCCTGAACGCGTTAAGTCG
ACAATCAACCTCTGGATTACAAAATTTGTGAAAGATTGACTGGTATTCTTAACTATGTTGCTCCTTTTAC
GCTATGTGGATACGCTGCTTTAATGCCTTTGTATCATGCTATTGCTTCCCGTATGGCTTTCATTTTCTCC
TCCTTGTATAAATCCTGGTTGCTGTCTCTTTATGAGGAGTTGTGGCCCGTTGTCAGGCAACGTGGCGTGG
TGTGCACTGTGTTTGCTGACGCAACCCCCACTGGTTGGGGCATTGCCACCACCTGTCAGCTCCTTTCCGG
GACTTTCGCTTTCCCCCTCCCTATTGCCACGGCGGAACTCATCGCCGCCTGCCTTGCCCGCTGCTGGACA
GGGGCTCGGCTGTTGGGCACTGACAATTCCGTGGTGTTGTCGGGGAAATCATCGTCCTTTCCTTGGCTGC
TCGCCTGTGTTGCCACCTGGATTCTGCGCGGGACGTCCTTCTGCTACGTCCCTTCGGCCCTCAATCCAGC
GGACCTTCCTTCCCGCGGCCTGCTGCCGGCTCTGCGGCCTCTTCCGCGTCTTCGCCTTCGCCCTCAGACG
AGTCGGATCTCCCTTTGGGCCGCCTCCCCGCGTCGACTTTAAGACCAATGACTTACAAGGCAGCTGTAGA
TCTTAGCCACTTTTTAAAAGAAAAGGGGGGACTGGAAGGGCTAATTCACTCCCAACGAAGACAAGATCTG
CTTTTTGCTTGTACTGGGTCTCTCTGGTTAGACCAGATCTGAGCCTGGGAGCTCTCTGGCTAACTAGGGA
ACCCACTGCTTAAGCCTCAATAAAGCTTGCCTTGAGTGCTTCAAGTAGTGTGTGCCCGTCTGTTGTGTGA
CTCTGGTAACTAGAGATCCCTCAGACCCTTTTAGTCAGTGTGGAAAATCTCTAGCAGTACGTATAGTAGT
TCATGTCATCTTATTATTCAGTATTTATAACTTGCAAAGAAATGAATATCAGAGAGTGAGAGGAACTTGT
TTATTGCAGCTTATAATGGTTACAAATAAAGCAATAGCATCACAAATTTCACAAATAAAGCATTTTTTTC
ACTGCATTCTAGTTGTGGTTTGTCCAAACTCATCAATGTATCTTATCATGTCTGGCTCTAGCTATCCCGC
CCCTAACTCCGCCCATCCCGCCCCTAACTCCGCCCAGTTCCGCCCATTCTCCGCCCCATGGCTGACTAAT
TTTTTTTATTTATGCAGAGGCCGAGGCCGCCTCGGCCTCTGAGCTATTCCAGAAGTAGTGAGGAGGCTTT
TTTGGAGGCCTAGGGACGTACCCAATTCGCCCTATAGTGAGTCGTATTACGCGCGCTCACTGGCCGTCGT
TTTACAACGTCGTGACTGGGAAAACCCTGGCGTTACCCAACTTAATCGCCTTGCAGCACATCCCCCTTTC
GCCAGCTGGCGTAATAGCGAAGAGGCCCGCACCGATCGCCCTTCCCAACAGTTGCGCAGCCTGAATGGCG
AATGGG
[124 nt withheld, positions 3367-3490]
C
[91 nt withheld, positions 3492-3582]
A
[49 nt withheld, positions 3584-3632]
CCTTTGACGTTGGAGTCCACGTTCTTT
[37 nt withheld, positions 3660-3696]
ACCCTATCTCGGTCTATTCTTTTGATTTATAAGGGATTTTGCCGATTTCGGCCTATTGGTTAAAAAATGA
GCTGATTTAACAAAAATTTAACGCGAATTTTAACAAAATATTAACGCTTACAATTTAGGTGGCACTTTTC
GGGGAAATGTGCGCGGAACCCCTATTTGTTTATTTTTCTAAATACATTCAAATATGTATCCGCTCATGAG
ACAATAACCCTGATAAATGCTTCAATAATATTGAAAAAGGAAGAGTATGAGTATTCAACATTTCCGTGTC
GCCCTTATTCCCTTTTTTGCGGCATTTTGCCTTCCTGTTTTTGCTCACCCAGAAACGCTGGTGAAAGTAA
AAGATGCTGAAGATCAGTTGGGTGCACGAGTGGGTTACATCGAACTGGATCTCAACAGCGGTAAGATCCT
TGAGAGTTTTCGCCCCGAAGAACGTTTTCCAATGATGAGCACTTTTAAAGTTCTGCTATGTGGCGCGGTA
TTATCCCGTATTGACGCCGGGCAAGAGCAACTCGGTCGCCGCATACACTATTCTCAGAATGACTTGGTTG
AGTACTCACCAGTCACAGAAAAGCATCTTACGGATGGCATGACAGTAAGAGAATTATGCAGTGCTGCCAT
AACCATGAGTGATAACACTGCGGCCAACTTACTTCTGACAACGATCGGAGGACCGAAGGAGCTAACCGCT
TTTTTGCACAACATGGGGGATCATGTAACTCGCCTTGATCGTTGGGAACCGGAGCTGAATGAAGCCATAC
CAAACGACGAGCGTGACACCACGATGCCTGTAGCAATGGCAACAACGTTGCGCAAACTATTAACTGGCGA
ACTACTTACTCTAGCTTCCCGGCAACAATTAATAGACTGGATGGAGGCGGATAAAGTTGCAGGACCACTT
CTGCGCTCGGCCCTTCCGGCTGGCTGGTTTATTGCTGATAAATCTGGAGCCGGTGAGCGTGGGTCTCGCG
GTATCATTGCAGCACTGGGGCCAGATGGTAAGCCCTCCCGTATCGTAGTTATCTACACGACGGGGAGTCA
GGCAACTATGGATGAACGAAATAGACAGATCGCTGAGATAGGTGCCTCACTGATTAAGCATTGGTAACTG
TCAGACCAAGTTTACTCATATATACTTTAGATTGATTTAAAACTTCATTTTTAATTTAAAAGGATCTAGG
TGAAGATCCTTTTTGATAATCTCATGACCAAAATCCCTTAACGTGAGTTTTCGTTCCACTGAGCGTCAGA
CCCCGTAGAAAAGATCAAAGGATCTTCTTGAGATCCTTTTTTTCTGCGCGTAATCTGCTGCTTGCAAACA
AAAAAACCACCGCTACCAGCGGTGGTTTGTTTGCCGGATCAAGAGCTACCAACTCTTTTTCCGAAGGTAA
CTGGCTTCAGCAGAGCGCAGATACCAAATACTGTTCTTCTAGTGTAGCCGTAGTTAGGCCACCACTTCAA
GAACTCTGTAGCACCGCCTACATACCTCGCTCTGCTAATCCTGTTACCAGTGGCTGCTGCCAGTGGCGAT
AAGTCGTGTCTTACCGGGTTGGACTCAAGACGATAGTTACCGGATAAGGCGCAGCGGTCGGGCTGAACGG
GGGGTTCGTGCACACAGCCCAGCTTGGAGCGAACGACCTACACCGAACTGAGATACCTACAGCGTGAGCT
ATGAGAAAGCGCCACGCTTCCCGAAGGGAGAAAGGCGGACAGGTATCCGGTAAGCGGCAGGGTCGGAACA
GGAGAGCGCACGAGGGAGCTTCCAGGGGGAAACGCCTGGTATCTTTATAGTCCTGTCGGGTTTCGCCACC
TCTGACTTGAGCGTCGATTTTTGTGATGCTCGTCAGGGGGGCGGAGCCTATGGAAAAACGCCAGCAACGC
GGCCTTTTTACGGTTCCTGGCCTTTTGCTGGCCTTTTGCTCACATGTTCTTTCCTGCGTTATCCCCTGAT
TCTGTGGATAACCGTATTACCGCCTTTGAGTGAGCTGATACCGCTCGCCGCAGCCGAACGACCGAGCGCA
GCGAGTCAGTGAGCGAGGAAGCGGAAGAGCGCCCAATACGCAAACCGCCTCTCCCCGCGCGTTGGCCGAT
TCATTAATGCAGCTGGCACGACAGGTTTCCCGACTGGAAAGCGGGCAGTGAGCGCAACGCAATTAATGTG
AGTTAGCTCACTCATTAGGCACCCCAGGCTTTACACTTTATGCTTCCGGCTCGTATGTTGTGTGGAATTG
TGAGCGGATAACAATTTCACACAGGAAACAGCTATGACCATGATTACGCCAAGCGCGCAATTAACCCTCA
CTAAAGGGAACAAAAGCTGGAGCTGCAAGCTTAATGTAGTCTTATGCAATACTCTTGTAGTCTTGCAACA
TGGTAACGATGAGTTAGCAACATGCCTTACAAGGAGAGAAAAAGCACCGTGCATGCCGATTGGTGGAAGT
AAGGTGGTACGATCGTGCCTTATTAGGAAGGCAACAGACGGGTCTGACATGGATTGGACGAACCACTGAA
TTGCCGCATTGCAGAGATATTGTATTTAAGTGCCTAGCTCGATACATAAACGGGTCTCTCTGGTTAGACC
AGATCTGAGCCTGGGAGCTCTCTGGCTAACTAGGGAACCCACTGCTTAAGCCTCAATAAAGCTTGCCTTG
AGTGCTTCAAGTAGTGTGTGCCCGTCTGTTGTGTGACTCTGGTAACTAGAGATCCCTCAGACCCTTTTAG
TCAGTGTGGAAAATCTCTAGCAGTGGCGCCCGAACAGGGACTTGAAAGCGAAAGGGAAACCAGAGGAGCT
CTCTCGACGCAGGACTCGGCTTGCTGAAGCGCGCACGGCAAGAGGCGAGGGGCGGCGACTGGTGAGTACG
CCAAAAATTTTGACTAGCGGAGGCTAGAAGGAGAGAGATGGGTGCGAGAGCGTCAGTATTAAGCGGGGGA
GAATTAGATCGCGATGGGAAAAAATTCGGTTAAGGCCAGGGGGAAAGAAAAAATATAAATTAAAACATAT
AGTATGGGCAAGCAGGGAGCTAGAACGATTCGCAGTTAATCCTGGCCTGTTAGAAACATCAGAAGGCTGT
AGACAAATACTGGGACAGCTACAACCATCCCTTCAGACAGGATCAGAAGAACTTAGATCATTATATAATA
CAGTAGCAACCCTCTATTGTGTGCATCAAAGGATAGAGATAAAAGACACCAAGGAAGCTTTAGACAAGAT
AGAGGAAGAGCAAAACAAAAGTAAGACCACCGCACAGCAAGCGGCCGCTGATCTTCAGACCTGGAGGAGG
AGATATGAGGGACAATTGGAGAAGTGAATTATATAAATATAAAGTAGTAAAAATTGAACCATTAGGAGTA
GCACCCACCAAGGCAAAGAGAAGAGTGGTGCAGAGAGAAAAAAGAGCAGTGGGAATAGGAGCTTTGTTCC
TTGGGTTCTTGGGAGCAGCAGGAAGCACTATGGGCGCAGCGTCAATGACGCTGACGGTACAGGCCAGACA
ATTATTGTCTGGTATAGTGCAGCAGCAGAACAATTTGCTGAGGGCTATTGAGGCGCAACAGCATCTGTTG
CAACTCACAGTCTGGGGCATCAAGCAGCTCCAGGCAAGAATCCTGGCTGTGGAAAGATACCTAAAGGATC
AACAGCTCCTGGGGATTTGGGGTTGCTCTGGAAAACTCATTTGCACCACTGCTGTGCCTTGGAATGCTAG
TTGGAGTAATAAATCTCTGGAACAGATTTGGAATCACACGACCTGGATGGAGTGGGACAGAGAAATTAAC
AATTACACAAGCTTAATACACTCCTTAATTGAAGAATCGCAAAACCAGCAAGAAAAGAATGAACAAGAAT
TATTGGAATTAGATAAATGGGCAAGTTTGTGGAATTGGTTTAACATAACAAATTGGCTGTGGTATATAAA
ATTATTCATAATGATAGTAGGAGGCTTGGTAGGTTTAAGAATAGTTTTTGCTGTACTTTCTATAGTGAAT
AGAGTTAGGCAGGGATATTCACCATTATCGTTTCAGACCCACCTCCCAACCCCGAGGGGACCCAGAGAGG
GCCTATTTCCCATGATTCCTTCATATTTGCATATACGATACAAGGCTGTTAGAGAGATAATTAGAATTAA
TTTGACTGTAAACACAAAGATATTAGTACAAAATACGTGACGTAGAAAGTAATAATTTCTTGGGTAGTTT
GCAGTTTTAAAATTATGTTTTAAAATGGACTATCATATGCTTACCGTAACTTGAAAGTATTTCGATTTCT
TGGCTTTATATATCTTGTGGAAAGGACGAAACACCGCTTCGGGTACTTGGTAAAGGGTTTTAGAGCTAGA
AATAGCAAGTTAAAATAAGGCTAGTCCGTTATCAACTTGAAAAAGTGGCACCGAGTCGGTGCTTTTTTAA
GCTTGGCGTAACTAGATCTTGAGACAAATGGCAGTATTCATCCACAATTTTAAAAGAAAAGGGGGGATTG
GGGGGTACAGTGCAGGGGAAAGAATAGTAGACATAATAGCAACAGACATACAAACTAAAGAATTACAAAA
ACAAATTACAAAAATTCAAAATTTTCGGGTTTATTACAGGGACAGCAGAGATCCACTTTGGCGCCGGCTC
GAGGGGG
Features (pLannotate 1.2.2; 29 found; start..end, strand, type, name):
     14..80      +  CDS            small t antigen (fragment): SV40 (simian virus 40) small t antigen
    106..317     +  promoter       EF-1α core promoter: core promoter for human elongation factor EF-1α
    318..1256    +  intron         EF-1α intron A: intron upstream of the start codon of human EF-1α
   1278..1877    +  CDS            PuroR (fragment): puromycin N-acetyltransferase; pac from Streptomyces; confers resistance to puromycin
   1893..2481    +  misc_feature   WPRE: woodchuck hepatitis virus posttranscriptional regulatory element
   2532..2551    +  misc_feature   cPPT/CTS (fragment): central polypurine tract and central termination sequence of HIV-1
   2553..2786    +  LTR            3' LTR (ΔU3): self-inactivating 3' long terminal repeat (LTR) from HIV-1
   2864..2985    +  polyA_signal   SV40 poly(A) signal: SV40 polyadenylation signal
   3025..3160    +  rep_origin     SV40 ori: SV40 origin of replication
   3181..3199    -  promoter       T7 promoter: promoter for bacteriophage T7 RNA polymerase
   3207..3362    +  CDS            lacZα (fragment): LacZα fragment of β-galactosidase; lacZ fragment
   3367..3795    +  rep_origin     f1 ori (sequence partly withheld): f1 bacteriophage origin of replication; arrow indicates direction of (+) strand synthesis
   3848..3952    +  promoter       AmpR promoter: bla
   3953..4813    +  CDS            AmpR: β-lactamase; bla; confers resistance to ampicillin, carbenicillin, and related antibiotics
   4984..5572    +  rep_origin     ori: high-copy-number ColE1/pMB1/pBR322/pUC origin of replication
   5755..5847    +  CDS            lacI (fragment): lac repressor; lacI; The lac repressor binds to the lac operator to inhibit transcription in E. coli. This inhibition can be relieved by adding lactose or isopropyl-β-D-thiogalactopyranoside (IPTG).
   5860..5881    +  protein_bind   CAP binding site: CAP binding activates transcription in the presence of cAMP. E. coli catabolite activator protein
   5896..5926    +  promoter       lac promoter: promoter for the E. coli lac operon
   5934..5950    +  protein_bind   lac operator: The lac repressor binds to the lac operator to inhibit transcription in E. coli. This inhibition can be relieved by adding lactose or isopropyl-β-D-thiogalactopyranoside (IPTG). lac repressor encoded by lacI
   5995..6013    +  promoter       T3 promoter: promoter for bacteriophage T3 RNA polymerase
   6041..6267    +  promoter       RSV promoter: Rous sarcoma virus enhancer/promoter
   6268..6448    +  LTR            5' LTR (truncated): truncated 5' long terminal repeat (LTR) from HIV-1
   6495..6620    +  misc_feature   HIV-1 Ψ: packaging signal of human immunodeficiency virus type 1
   6604..6967    +  CDS            HIV-1 gag (fragment): gag protein from human immunodeficiency virus 1; gag
   7113..7346    +  misc_feature   RRE: The Rev response element (RRE) of HIV-1 allows for Rev-dependent mRNA export from the nucleus to the cytoplasm.
   7723..7749    +  CDS            Rev (fragment): human immunodeficiency virus 1 (HIV-1) Rev protein; rev; enhances nuclear export of unspliced and incompletely spliced viral mRNAs
   7753..7993    +  promoter       U6 promoter: RNA polymerase III promoter for human U6 snRNA
   8023..8098    +  misc_RNA       gRNA scaffold: guide RNA scaffold for the Streptococcus pyogenes CRISPR/Cas9 system
   8154..8271    +  misc_feature   cPPT/CTS: central polypurine tract and central termination sequence of HIV-1
