[The description below was written by a language model from this plasmid's Addgene catalogue record and pLannotate feature annotations shown in this document.]
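Description:
RPS6KB1 gRNA (BRDN0001145729) is a third-generation lentiviral single-guide RNA plasmid built on the lentiGuide-Puro backbone, designed to direct Streptococcus pyogenes Cas9 to the human RPS6KB1 gene, which encodes the p70 ribosomal protein S6 kinase (S6K1). The guide was designed against several RPS6KB1 reference transcripts and belongs to a human kinome gRNA collection. In bacteria the 8.3 kb plasmid is maintained at high copy through a ColE1/pUC-type origin and selected with ampicillin via the β-lactamase gene. An f1 origin, an SV40 origin and remnants of lac and phage promoter elements are also carried in the backbone.

The lentiviral cassette begins with an RSV promoter fused to a truncated HIV-1 5' LTR, which makes genomic RNA production Tat-independent. It is followed by the Ψ packaging signal with a partial gag sequence, the Rev response element for nuclear export of the viral RNA, and a cPPT/CTS that aids nuclear import. It ends in a ΔU3 self-inactivating 3' LTR. Within this unit, the human U6 RNA polymerase III promoter drives the 20-nt targeting spacer joined to the SpCas9 gRNA scaffold. A separate EF-1α core promoter with its intron A expresses puromycin N-acetyltransferase for selection of transduced mammalian cells, and a WPRE enhances transcript expression.

The plasmid does not encode Cas9. It is meant to be packaged into lentivirus with helper plasmids and delivered to cells that already express Cas9, or used alongside a separate Cas9 lentiviral vector, to disrupt RPS6KB1 by CRISPR knockout.
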