Addgene plasmid #75612: RPS6KB1 gRNA (BRDN0001145729)
Purpose: 3rd generation lentiviral gRNA plasmid targeting human RPS6KB1
Depositing lab: John Doench & David Root. Depositing organization: Broad Institute. Publication: Optimized sgRNA design to maximize activity and minimize off-target effects of CRISPR-Cas9. Doench JG, Fusi N, Sullender M, Hegde M, Vaimberg EW, Donovan KF, Smith I, Tothova Z, Wilen C, Orchard R, Virgin HW, Listgarten J, Root DE. Nat Biotechnol. 2016 Jan 18. doi: 10.1038/nbt.3437. PubMed 26780180.
Backbone
  Vector backbone: lentiGuide-Puro
  Backbone manufacturer: Zhang Lab (Addgene plasmid # 52963)
  Vector type: Mammalian Expression, Lentiviral, CRISPR
  Selectable markers: Puromycin
Growth in bacteria
  Bacterial resistance: Ampicillin, 100 μg/mL
  Growth temperature: 37°C
  Growth strain: DH5alpha
  Copy number: High Copy
Gene/Insert
  Gene/Insert name: RPS6KB1 (alt names: RPS6KB1; NM_001272042.1)
  gRNA/shRNA sequence: CTTCGGGTACTTGGTAAAGG
  Species: H. sapiens (human)
  Entrez Gene: RPS6KB1 (a.k.a. PS6K, S6K, S6K-beta-1, S6K1, STK14A, p70 S6KA, p70(S6K)-alpha, p70-S6K, p70-alpha)
  Promoter: hU6
  Cloning method: Unknown
  Sequencing primers: 5′ U6-F; 3′ pS2-R
Terms and licenses: Academic/Nonprofit Terms; Industry Terms: Not Available to Industry
Depositor comments: The gRNA was designed to target the following Genbank reference sequence(s): NM_001272042.1,NM_001272043.1,NM_001272044.1,NM_001272060.1,NM_003161.3. Note that this plasmid does NOT contain Cas9. It should be used in conjunction with lentiCas9-Blast (Addgene #52962) or otherwise with cell lines already expressing Cas9. Browse the full kinome gRNA library at http://www.addgene.org/pooled-library/broadgpp-human-kinome/ or visit http://www.broadinstitute.org/rnai/public/ for detailed protocols and information.
How to cite: RPS6KB1 gRNA (BRDN0001145729) was a gift from John Doench & David Root (Addgene plasmid # 75612 ; http://n2t.net/addgene:75612 ; RRID:Addgene_75612)
