>Addgene plasmid #75612 | RPS6KB1 gRNA (BRDN0001145729) | depositor partial sequence | sequence record 143072 | Target Sequence
CTTCGGGTACTTGGTAAAGG
