>Addgene plasmid #75612 | RPS6KB1 gRNA (BRDN0001145729) | addgene partial sequence | sequence record 184219 | hU6-F
GTAGAAAGTAATAATTTCTTGGGTAGTTTGCAGTTTTAAAATTATGTTTTAAAATGGACTATCATATGCT
TACCGTAACTTGAAAGTATTTCGATTTCTTGGCTTTATATATCTTGTGGAAAGGACGAAACACCGCTTCG
GGTACTTGGTAAAGGGTTTTAGAGCTAGAAATAGCAAGTTAAAATAAGGCTAGTCCGTTATCAACTTGAA
AAAGTGGCACCGAGTCGGTGCTTTTTTAAGCTTGGCGTAACTAGATCTTGAGACAAATGGCAGTATTCAT
CCACAATTTTAAAAGAAAAGGGGGGATTGGGGGGTACAGTGCAGGGGAAAGAATAGTAGACATAATAGCA
ACAGACATACAAACTAAAGAATTACAAAAACAAATTACAAAAATTCAAAATTTTCGGGTTTATTACAGGG
ACAGCAGAGATCCACTTTGGCGCCGGCTCGAGGGGGCCCGGGTGCAAAGATGGATAAAGTTTTAAACAGA
GAGGAATCTTTGCAGCTAATGGACCTTCTAGGTCTTGAAAGGAGTGGGAATTGGCTCCGGTGCCCGTCAG
TGGGCAGAGC
